Addgene plasmid #125648: pCMV-ABEmax(TadA E59A)
Purpose: Expresses ABEmax(TadA E59A) in mammalian cells
Depositing lab: David Liu. Depositing organization: Broad Institute. Publication: Analysis and minimization of cellular RNA editing by DNA adenine base editors. Rees HA, Wilson C, Doman JL, Liu DR. Sci Adv. 2019 May 8;5(5):eaax5717. doi: 10.1126/sciadv.aax5717. eCollection 2019 May. PubMed 31086823.
Backbone
  Vector backbone: CMV
  Vector type: Mammalian Expression
Growth in bacteria
  Bacterial resistance: Ampicillin, 100 μg/mL
  Growth temperature: 37°C
  Growth strain: DH5alpha
  Copy number: Unknown
Gene/Insert
  Gene/Insert name: ABEmax(TadA E59A)
  Species: H. sapiens (human)
Terms and licenses: Academic/Nonprofit Terms; Industry Terms: Not Available to Industry
How to cite: pCMV-ABEmax(TadA E59A) was a gift from David Liu (Addgene plasmid # 125648 ; http://n2t.net/addgene:125648 ; RRID:Addgene_125648)
