[The description below was written by a language model from this plasmid's Addgene catalogue record and pLannotate feature annotations shown in this document.]
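Description:
pCMV-ABEmax(TadA E59A) is an 8.8 kb mammalian expression plasmid that produces a variant of the ABEmax adenine base editor by transient transfection. It is maintained in E. coli through a high-copy ColE1/pUC-type origin and selected with ampicillin via the β-lactamase gene and its native promoter. No mammalian selection marker or guide RNA cassette is annotated, so the targeting guide has to be supplied from a separate construct. The backbone also retains short remnants of lac regulatory elements, an SV40 promoter fragment and a pBR322 bom fragment, none of which appears to play a role in the payload.

The expression cassette is driven by the human cytomegalovirus immediate early enhancer and promoter, followed by a T7 promoter that could allow in vitro transcription, and is terminated by the bovine growth hormone polyadenylation signal. The open reading frame consists of two tandem copies of E. coli TadA-derived adenosine deaminase sequence separated by a linker-sized gap, joined to Streptococcus pyogenes Cas9. The annotation identifies the D10A change in the N-terminal portion, while the C-terminal portion matches ordinary Cas9, which is consistent with a nickase rather than a fully inactive enzyme. The name indicates an E59A substitution in the TadA moiety, though the record does not state which of the two deaminase copies carries it. Nuclear localisation signals are not annotated. Although the catalogue lists the insert species as human, the annotated coding parts are bacterial in origin.

The associated publication concerns the analysis and minimisation of cellular RNA editing by DNA adenine base editors, so this plasmid serves as a deaminase mutant for comparing DNA and RNA editing activity. The depositor sequence and the repository's sequencing result are the same length and carry the same features, differing only in where numbering starts.
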