Features (pLannotate 1.2.2; 18 found; start..end, strand, type, name):
    132..335     +  promoter       CMV promoter: human cytomegalovirus (CMV) immediate early promoter
    377..395     +  promoter       T7 promoter: promoter for bacteriophage T7 RNA polymerase
    466..942     +  CDS            tadA: TADA_ECOLI - Also known as yfhC. Experimental evidence at protein level: Swiss-Prot protein existence level 1. Catalyzes the deamination of adenosine to inosine at the wobble position 34 of tRNA(Arg2). Essential for cell viability. From Escherichia coli (strain K12).
   1063..1554    +  CDS            tadA: TADA_ECOLI - Also known as yfhC. Experimental evidence at protein level: Swiss-Prot protein existence level 1. Catalyzes the deamination of adenosine to inosine at the wobble position 34 of tRNA(Arg2). Essential for cell viability. From Escherichia coli (strain K12).
   1654..3255    +  CDS            dCas9(N): N-terminal portion of catalytically inactive Streptococcus pyogenes dCas9 carrying the D10A mutation (Zetsche et al., 2015)
   3256..5750    +  CDS            Cas9(C) (fragment): C-terminal portion of Streptococcus pyogenes Cas9 (Zetsche et al., 2015)
   5872..6096    +  polyA_signal   bGH poly(A) signal: bovine growth hormone polyadenylation signal
   6100..6121    +  promoter       SV40 promoter (fragment): SV40 enhancer and early promoter
   6126..6142    +  misc_feature   MCS (fragment): pBluescript multiple cloning site
   6191..6207    -  protein_bind   lac operator: The lac repressor binds to the lac operator to inhibit transcription in E. coli. This inhibition can be relieved by adding lactose or isopropyl-β-D-thiogalactopyranoside (IPTG). lac repressor encoded by lacI
   6215..6245    -  promoter       lac promoter: promoter for the E. coli lac operon
   6260..6281    -  protein_bind   CAP binding site: CAP binding activates transcription in the presence of cAMP. E. coli catabolite activator protein
   6294..6386    -  CDS            lacI (fragment): lac repressor; lacI; The lac repressor binds to the lac operator to inhibit transcription in E. coli. This inhibition can be relieved by adding lactose or isopropyl-β-D-thiogalactopyranoside (IPTG).
   6569..7157    -  rep_origin     ori: high-copy-number ColE1/pMB1/pBR322/pUC origin of replication
   7328..8188    -  CDS            AmpR: β-lactamase; bla; confers resistance to ampicillin, carbenicillin, and related antibiotics
   8189..8293    -  promoter       AmpR promoter: bla
   8364..8408    -  misc_feature   bom (fragment): basis of mobility region from pBR322
   8563..131     +  enhancer       CMV enhancer (across the origin): human cytomegalovirus immediate early enhancer
>Addgene plasmid #125648 | pCMV-ABEmax(TadA E59A) | depositor full sequence | sequence record 240553 | pCMV-ABEmax(TadA E59A) sequence 8811 bps
ATATGCCAAGTACGCCCCCTATTGACGTCAATGACGGTAAATGGCCCGCCTGGCATTATGCCCAGTACAT
GACCTTATGGGACTTTCCTACTTGGCAGTACATCTACGTATTAGTCATCGCTATTACCATGGTGATGCGG
TTTTGGCAGTACATCAATGGGCGTGGATAGCGGTTTGACTCACGGGGATTTCCAAGTCTCCACCCCATTG
ACGTCAATGGGAGTTTGTTTTGGCACCAAAATCAACGGGACTTTCCAAAATGTCGTAACAACTCCGCCCC
ATTGACGCAAATGGGCGGTAGGCGTGTACGGTGGGAGGTCTATATAAGCAGAGCTGGTTTAGTGAACCGT
CAGATCCGCTAGAGATCCGCGGCCGCTAATACGACTCACTATAGGGAGAGCCGCCACCATGAAACGGACA
GCCGACGGAAGCGAGTTCGAGTCACCAAAGAAGAAGCGGAAAGTCTCTGAAGTCGAGTTTAGCCACGAGT
ATTGGATGAGGCACGCACTGACCCTGGCAAAGCGAGCATGGGATGAAAGAGAAGTCCCCGTGGGCGCCGT
GCTGGTGCACAACAATAGAGTGATCGGAGAGGGATGGAACAGGCCAATCGGCCGCCACGACCCTACCGCA
CACGCAGCGATCATGGCACTGAGGCAGGGAGGCCTGGTCATGCAGAATTACCGCCTGATCGATGCCACCC
TGTATGTGACACTGGAGCCATGCGTGATGTGCGCAGGAGCAATGATCCACAGCAGGATCGGAAGAGTGGT
GTTCGGAGCACGGGACGCCAAGACCGGCGCAGCAGGCTCCCTGATGGATGTGCTGCACCACCCCGGCATG
AACCACCGGGTGGAGATCACAGAGGGAATCCTGGCAGACGAGTGCGCCGCCCTGCTGAGCGATTTCTTTA
GAATGCGGAGACAGGAGATCAAGGCCCAGAAGAAGGCACAGAGCTCCACCGACTCTGGAGGATCTAGCGG
AGGATCCTCTGGAAGCGAGACACCAGGCACAAGCGAGTCCGCCACACCAGAGAGCTCCGGCGGCTCCTCC
GGAGGATCCTCTGAGGTGGAGTTTTCCCACGAGTACTGGATGAGACATGCCCTGACCCTGGCCAAGAGGG
CACGCGATGAGAGGGAGGTGCCTGTGGGAGCCGTGCTGGTGCTGAACAATAGAGTGATCGGCGAGGGCTG
GAACAGAGCCATCGGCCTGCACGACCCAACAGCCCATGCCGAAATTATGGCCCTGAGACAGGGCGGCCTG
GTCATGCAGAACTACAGACTGATTGACGCCACCCTGTACGTGACATTCGAGCCTTGCGTGATGTGCGCCG
GCGCCATGATCCACTCTAGGATCGGCCGCGTGGTGTTTGGCGTGAGGAACGCAAAAACCGGCGCCGCAGG
CTCCCTGATGGACGTGCTGCACTACCCCGGCATGAATCACCGCGTCGAAATTACCGAGGGAATCCTGGCA
GATGAATGTGCCGCCCTGCTGTGCTATTTCTTTCGGATGCCTAGACAGGTGTTCAATGCTCAGAAGAAGG
CCCAGAGCTCCACCGACTCCGGAGGATCTAGCGGAGGCTCCTCTGGCTCTGAGACACCTGGCACAAGCGA
GAGCGCAACACCTGAAAGCAGCGGGGGCAGCAGCGGGGGGTCAGACAAGAAGTACAGCATCGGCCTGGCC
ATCGGCACCAACTCTGTGGGCTGGGCCGTGATCACCGACGAGTACAAGGTGCCCAGCAAGAAATTCAAGG
TGCTGGGCAACACCGACCGGCACAGCATCAAGAAGAACCTGATCGGAGCCCTGCTGTTCGACAGCGGCGA
AACAGCCGAGGCCACCCGGCTGAAGAGAACCGCCAGAAGAAGATACACCAGACGGAAGAACCGGATCTGC
TATCTGCAAGAGATCTTCAGCAACGAGATGGCCAAGGTGGACGACAGCTTCTTCCACAGACTGGAAGAGT
CCTTCCTGGTGGAAGAGGATAAGAAGCACGAGCGGCACCCCATCTTCGGCAACATCGTGGACGAGGTGGC
CTACCACGAGAAGTACCCCACCATCTACCACCTGAGAAAGAAACTGGTGGACAGCACCGACAAGGCCGAC
CTGCGGCTGATCTATCTGGCCCTGGCCCACATGATCAAGTTCCGGGGCCACTTCCTGATCGAGGGCGACC
TGAACCCCGACAACAGCGACGTGGACAAGCTGTTCATCCAGCTGGTGCAGACCTACAACCAGCTGTTCGA
GGAAAACCCCATCAACGCCAGCGGCGTGGACGCCAAGGCCATCCTGTCTGCCAGACTGAGCAAGAGCAGA
CGGCTGGAAAATCTGATCGCCCAGCTGCCCGGCGAGAAGAAGAATGGCCTGTTCGGAAACCTGATTGCCC
TGAGCCTGGGCCTGACCCCCAACTTCAAGAGCAACTTCGACCTGGCCGAGGATGCCAAACTGCAGCTGAG
CAAGGACACCTACGACGACGACCTGGACAACCTGCTGGCCCAGATCGGCGACCAGTACGCCGACCTGTTT
CTGGCCGCCAAGAACCTGTCCGACGCCATCCTGCTGAGCGACATCCTGAGAGTGAACACCGAGATCACCA
AGGCCCCCCTGAGCGCCTCTATGATCAAGAGATACGACGAGCACCACCAGGACCTGACCCTGCTGAAAGC
TCTCGTGCGGCAGCAGCTGCCTGAGAAGTACAAAGAGATTTTCTTCGACCAGAGCAAGAACGGCTACGCC
GGCTACATTGACGGCGGAGCCAGCCAGGAAGAGTTCTACAAGTTCATCAAGCCCATCCTGGAAAAGATGG
ACGGCACCGAGGAACTGCTCGTGAAGCTGAACAGAGAGGACCTGCTGCGGAAGCAGCGGACCTTCGACAA
CGGCAGCATCCCCCACCAGATCCACCTGGGAGAGCTGCACGCCATTCTGCGGCGGCAGGAAGATTTTTAC
CCATTCCTGAAGGACAACCGGGAAAAGATCGAGAAGATCCTGACCTTCCGCATCCCCTACTACGTGGGCC
CTCTGGCCAGGGGAAACAGCAGATTCGCCTGGATGACCAGAAAGAGCGAGGAAACCATCACCCCCTGGAA
CTTCGAGGAAGTGGTGGACAAGGGCGCTTCCGCCCAGAGCTTCATCGAGCGGATGACCAACTTCGATAAG
AACCTGCCCAACGAGAAGGTGCTGCCCAAGCACAGCCTGCTGTACGAGTACTTCACCGTGTATAACGAGC
TGACCAAAGTGAAATACGTGACCGAGGGAATGAGAAAGCCCGCCTTCCTGAGCGGCGAGCAGAAAAAGGC
CATCGTGGACCTGCTGTTCAAGACCAACCGGAAAGTGACCGTGAAGCAGCTGAAAGAGGACTACTTCAAG
AAAATCGAGTGCTTCGACTCCGTGGAAATCTCCGGCGTGGAAGATCGGTTCAACGCCTCCCTGGGCACAT
ACCACGATCTGCTGAAAATTATCAAGGACAAGGACTTCCTGGACAATGAGGAAAACGAGGACATTCTGGA
AGATATCGTGCTGACCCTGACACTGTTTGAGGACAGAGAGATGATCGAGGAACGGCTGAAAACCTATGCC
CACCTGTTCGACGACAAAGTGATGAAGCAGCTGAAGCGGCGGAGATACACCGGCTGGGGCAGGCTGAGCC
GGAAGCTGATCAACGGCATCCGGGACAAGCAGTCCGGCAAGACAATCCTGGATTTCCTGAAGTCCGACGG
CTTCGCCAACAGAAACTTCATGCAGCTGATCCACGACGACAGCCTGACCTTTAAAGAGGACATCCAGAAA
GCCCAGGTGTCCGGCCAGGGCGATAGCCTGCACGAGCACATTGCCAATCTGGCCGGCAGCCCCGCCATTA
AGAAGGGCATCCTGCAGACAGTGAAGGTGGTGGACGAGCTCGTGAAAGTGATGGGCCGGCACAAGCCCGA
GAACATCGTGATCGAAATGGCCAGAGAGAACCAGACCACCCAGAAGGGACAGAAGAACAGCCGCGAGAGA
ATGAAGCGGATCGAAGAGGGCATCAAAGAGCTGGGCAGCCAGATCCTGAAAGAACACCCCGTGGAAAACA
CCCAGCTGCAGAACGAGAAGCTGTACCTGTACTACCTGCAGAATGGGCGGGATATGTACGTGGACCAGGA
ACTGGACATCAACCGGCTGTCCGACTACGATGTGGACCATATCGTGCCTCAGAGCTTTCTGAAGGACGAC
TCCATCGACAACAAGGTGCTGACCAGAAGCGACAAGAACCGGGGCAAGAGCGACAACGTGCCCTCCGAAG
AGGTCGTGAAGAAGATGAAGAACTACTGGCGGCAGCTGCTGAACGCCAAGCTGATTACCCAGAGAAAGTT
CGACAATCTGACCAAGGCCGAGAGAGGCGGCCTGAGCGAACTGGATAAGGCCGGCTTCATCAAGAGACAG
CTGGTGGAAACCCGGCAGATCACAAAGCACGTGGCACAGATCCTGGACTCCCGGATGAACACTAAGTACG
ACGAGAATGACAAGCTGATCCGGGAAGTGAAAGTGATCACCCTGAAGTCCAAGCTGGTGTCCGATTTCCG
GAAGGATTTCCAGTTTTACAAAGTGCGCGAGATCAACAACTACCACCACGCCCACGACGCCTACCTGAAC
GCCGTCGTGGGAACCGCCCTGATCAAAAAGTACCCTAAGCTGGAAAGCGAGTTCGTGTACGGCGACTACA
AGGTGTACGACGTGCGGAAGATGATCGCCAAGAGCGAGCAGGAAATCGGCAAGGCTACCGCCAAGTACTT
CTTCTACAGCAACATCATGAACTTTTTCAAGACCGAGATTACCCTGGCCAACGGCGAGATCCGGAAGCGG
CCTCTGATCGAGACAAACGGCGAAACCGGGGAGATCGTGTGGGATAAGGGCCGGGATTTTGCCACCGTGC
GGAAAGTGCTGAGCATGCCCCAAGTGAATATCGTGAAAAAGACCGAGGTGCAGACAGGCGGCTTCAGCAA
AGAGTCTATCCTGCCCAAGAGGAACAGCGATAAGCTGATCGCCAGAAAGAAGGACTGGGACCCTAAGAAG
TACGGCGGCTTCGACAGCCCCACCGTGGCCTATTCTGTGCTGGTGGTGGCCAAAGTGGAAAAGGGCAAGT
CCAAGAAACTGAAGAGTGTGAAAGAGCTGCTGGGGATCACCATCATGGAAAGAAGCAGCTTCGAGAAGAA
TCCCATCGACTTTCTGGAAGCCAAGGGCTACAAAGAAGTGAAAAAGGACCTGATCATCAAGCTGCCTAAG
TACTCCCTGTTCGAGCTGGAAAACGGCCGGAAGAGAATGCTGGCCTCTGCCGGCGAACTGCAGAAGGGAA
ACGAACTGGCCCTGCCCTCCAAATATGTGAACTTCCTGTACCTGGCCAGCCACTATGAGAAGCTGAAGGG
CTCCCCCGAGGATAATGAGCAGAAACAGCTGTTTGTGGAACAGCACAAGCACTACCTGGACGAGATCATC
GAGCAGATCAGCGAGTTCTCCAAGAGAGTGATCCTGGCCGACGCTAATCTGGACAAAGTGCTGTCCGCCT
ACAACAAGCACCGGGATAAGCCCATCAGAGAGCAGGCCGAGAATATCATCCACCTGTTTACCCTGACCAA
TCTGGGAGCCCCTGCCGCCTTCAAGTACTTTGACACCACCATCGACCGGAAGAGGTACACCAGCACCAAA
GAGGTGCTGGACGCCACCCTGATCCACCAGAGCATCACCGGCCTGTACGAGACACGGATCGACCTGTCTC
AGCTGGGAGGTGACTCTGGCGGCTCAAAAAGAACCGCCGACGGCAGCGAATTCGAGCCCAAGAAGAAGAG
GAAAGTCTAACCGGTCATCATCACCATCACCATTGAGTTTAAACCCGCTGATCAGCCTCGACTGTGCCTT
CTAGTTGCCAGCCATCTGTTGTTTGCCCCTCCCCCGTGCCTTCCTTGACCCTGGAAGGTGCCACTCCCAC
TGTCCTTTCCTAATAAAATGAGGAAATTGCATCGCATTGTCTGAGTAGGTGTCATTCTATTCTGGGGGGT
GGGGTGGGGCAGGACAGCAAGGGGGAGGATTGGGAAGACAATAGCAGGCATGCTGGGGATGCGGTGGGCT
CTATGGCTTCTGAGGCGGAAAGAACCAGCTGGGGCTCGATACCGTCGACCTCTAGCTAGAGCTTGGCGTA
ATCATGGTCATAGCTGTTTCCTGTGTGAAATTGTTATCCGCTCACAATTCCACACAACATACGAGCCGGA
AGCATAAAGTGTAAAGCCTAGGGTGCCTAATGAGTGAGCTAACTCACATTAATTGCGTTGCGCTCACTGC
CCGCTTTCCAGTCGGGAAACCTGTCGTGCCAGCTGCATTAATGAATCGGCCAACGCGCGGGGAGAGGCGG
TTTGCGTATTGGGCGCTCTTCCGCTTCCTCGCTCACTGACTCGCTGCGCTCGGTCGTTCGGCTGCGGCGA
GCGGTATCAGCTCACTCAAAGGCGGTAATACGGTTATCCACAGAATCAGGGGATAACGCAGGAAAGAACA
TGTGAGCAAAAGGCCAGCAAAAGGCCAGGAACCGTAAAAAGGCCGCGTTGCTGGCGTTTTTCCATAGGCT
CCGCCCCCCTGACGAGCATCACAAAAATCGACGCTCAAGTCAGAGGTGGCGAAACCCGACAGGACTATAA
AGATACCAGGCGTTTCCCCCTGGAAGCTCCCTCGTGCGCTCTCCTGTTCCGACCCTGCCGCTTACCGGAT
ACCTGTCCGCCTTTCTCCCTTCGGGAAGCGTGGCGCTTTCTCATAGCTCACGCTGTAGGTATCTCAGTTC
GGTGTAGGTCGTTCGCTCCAAGCTGGGCTGTGTGCACGAACCCCCCGTTCAGCCCGACCGCTGCGCCTTA
TCCGGTAACTATCGTCTTGAGTCCAACCCGGTAAGACACGACTTATCGCCACTGGCAGCAGCCACTGGTA
ACAGGATTAGCAGAGCGAGGTATGTAGGCGGTGCTACAGAGTTCTTGAAGTGGTGGCCTAACTACGGCTA
CACTAGAAGAACAGTATTTGGTATCTGCGCTCTGCTGAAGCCAGTTACCTTCGGAAAAAGAGTTGGTAGC
TCTTGATCCGGCAAACAAACCACCGCTGGTAGCGGTGGTTTTTTTGTTTGCAAGCAGCAGATTACGCGCA
GAAAAAAAGGATCTCAAGAAGATCCTTTGATCTTTTCTACGGGGTCTGACGCTCAGTGGAACGAAAACTC
ACGTTAAGGGATTTTGGTCATGAGATTATCAAAAAGGATCTTCACCTAGATCCTTTTAAATTAAAAATGA
AGTTTTAAATCAATCTAAAGTATATATGAGTAAACTTGGTCTGACAGTTACCAATGCTTAATCAGTGAGG
CACCTATCTCAGCGATCTGTCTATTTCGTTCATCCATAGTTGCCTGACTCCCCGTCGTGTAGATAACTAC
GATACGGGAGGGCTTACCATCTGGCCCCAGTGCTGCAATGATACCGCGAGACCCACGCTCACCGGCTCCA
GATTTATCAGCAATAAACCAGCCAGCCGGAAGGGCCGAGCGCAGAAGTGGTCCTGCAACTTTATCCGCCT
CCATCCAGTCTATTAATTGTTGCCGGGAAGCTAGAGTAAGTAGTTCGCCAGTTAATAGTTTGCGCAACGT
TGTTGCCATTGCTACAGGCATCGTGGTGTCACGCTCGTCGTTTGGTATGGCTTCATTCAGCTCCGGTTCC
CAACGATCAAGGCGAGTTACATGATCCCCCATGTTGTGCAAAAAAGCGGTTAGCTCCTTCGGTCCTCCGA
TCGTTGTCAGAAGTAAGTTGGCCGCAGTGTTATCACTCATGGTTATGGCAGCACTGCATAATTCTCTTAC
TGTCATGCCATCCGTAAGATGCTTTTCTGTGACTGGTGAGTACTCAACCAAGTCATTCTGAGAATAGTGT
ATGCGGCGACCGAGTTGCTCTTGCCCGGCGTCAATACGGGATAATACCGCGCCACATAGCAGAACTTTAA
AAGTGCTCATCATTGGAAAACGTTCTTCGGGGCGAAAACTCTCAAGGATCTTACCGCTGTTGAGATCCAG
TTCGATGTAACCCACTCGTGCACCCAACTGATCTTCAGCATCTTTTACTTTCACCAGCGTTTCTGGGTGA
GCAAAAACAGGAAGGCAAAATGCCGCAAAAAAGGGAATAAGGGCGACACGGAAATGTTGAATACTCATAC
TCTTCCTTTTTCAATATTATTGAAGCATTTATCAGGGTTATTGTCTCATGAGCGGATACATATTTGAATG
TATTTAGAAAAATAAACAAATAGGGGTTCCGCGCACATTTCCCCGAAAAGTGCCACCTGACGTCGACGGA
TCGGGAGATCGATCTCCCGATCCCCTAGGGTCGACTCTCAGTACAATCTGCTCTGATGCCGCATAGTTAA
GCCAGTATCTGCTCCCTGCTTGTGTGTTGGAGGTCGCTGAGTAGTGCGCGAGCAAAATTTAAGCTACAAC
AAGGCAAGGCTTGACCGACAATTGCATGAAGAATCTGCTTAGGGTTAGGCGTTTTGCGCTGCTTCGCGAT
GTACGGGCCAGATATACGCGTTGACATTGATTATTGACTAGTTATTAATAGTAATCAATTACGGGGTCAT
TAGTTCATAGCCCATATATGGAGTTCCGCGTTACATAACTTACGGTAAATGGCCCGCCTGGCTGACCGCC
CAACGACCCCCGCCCATTGACGTCAATAATGACGTATGTTCCCATAGTAACGCCAATAGGGACTTTCCAT
TGACGTCAATGGGTGGAGTATTTACGGTAAACTGCCCACTTGGCAGTACATCAAGTGTATC
