Features (pLannotate 1.2.2; 18 found; start..end, strand, type, name):
     70..449     +  enhancer       CMV enhancer: human cytomegalovirus immediate early enhancer
    450..653     +  promoter       CMV promoter: human cytomegalovirus (CMV) immediate early promoter
    695..713     +  promoter       T7 promoter: promoter for bacteriophage T7 RNA polymerase
    784..1260    +  CDS            tadA: TADA_ECOLI - Also known as yfhC. Experimental evidence at protein level: Swiss-Prot protein existence level 1. Catalyzes the deamination of adenosine to inosine at the wobble position 34 of tRNA(Arg2). Essential for cell viability. From Escherichia coli (strain K12).
   1381..1872    +  CDS            tadA: TADA_ECOLI - Also known as yfhC. Experimental evidence at protein level: Swiss-Prot protein existence level 1. Catalyzes the deamination of adenosine to inosine at the wobble position 34 of tRNA(Arg2). Essential for cell viability. From Escherichia coli (strain K12).
   1972..3573    +  CDS            dCas9(N): N-terminal portion of catalytically inactive Streptococcus pyogenes dCas9 carrying the D10A mutation (Zetsche et al., 2015)
   3574..6068    +  CDS            Cas9(C) (fragment): C-terminal portion of Streptococcus pyogenes Cas9 (Zetsche et al., 2015)
   6190..6414    +  polyA_signal   bGH poly(A) signal: bovine growth hormone polyadenylation signal
   6418..6439    +  promoter       SV40 promoter (fragment): SV40 enhancer and early promoter
   6444..6460    +  misc_feature   MCS (fragment): pBluescript multiple cloning site
   6509..6525    -  protein_bind   lac operator: The lac repressor binds to the lac operator to inhibit transcription in E. coli. This inhibition can be relieved by adding lactose or isopropyl-β-D-thiogalactopyranoside (IPTG). lac repressor encoded by lacI
   6533..6563    -  promoter       lac promoter: promoter for the E. coli lac operon
   6578..6599    -  protein_bind   CAP binding site: CAP binding activates transcription in the presence of cAMP. E. coli catabolite activator protein
   6612..6704    -  CDS            lacI (fragment): lac repressor; lacI; The lac repressor binds to the lac operator to inhibit transcription in E. coli. This inhibition can be relieved by adding lactose or isopropyl-β-D-thiogalactopyranoside (IPTG).
   6887..7475    -  rep_origin     ori: high-copy-number ColE1/pMB1/pBR322/pUC origin of replication
   7646..8506    -  CDS            AmpR: β-lactamase; bla; confers resistance to ampicillin, carbenicillin, and related antibiotics
   8507..8611    -  promoter       AmpR promoter: bla
   8682..8726    -  misc_feature   bom (fragment): basis of mobility region from pBR322
>Addgene plasmid #125648 | pCMV-ABEmax(TadA E59A) | addgene full sequence | sequence record 244301 | Addgene NGS Result
GCATGAAGAATCTGCTTAGGGTTAGGCGTTTTGCGCTGCTTCGCGATGTACGGGCCAGATATACGCGTTG
ACATTGATTATTGACTAGTTATTAATAGTAATCAATTACGGGGTCATTAGTTCATAGCCCATATATGGAG
TTCCGCGTTACATAACTTACGGTAAATGGCCCGCCTGGCTGACCGCCCAACGACCCCCGCCCATTGACGT
CAATAATGACGTATGTTCCCATAGTAACGCCAATAGGGACTTTCCATTGACGTCAATGGGTGGAGTATTT
ACGGTAAACTGCCCACTTGGCAGTACATCAAGTGTATCATATGCCAAGTACGCCCCCTATTGACGTCAAT
GACGGTAAATGGCCCGCCTGGCATTATGCCCAGTACATGACCTTATGGGACTTTCCTACTTGGCAGTACA
TCTACGTATTAGTCATCGCTATTACCATGGTGATGCGGTTTTGGCAGTACATCAATGGGCGTGGATAGCG
GTTTGACTCACGGGGATTTCCAAGTCTCCACCCCATTGACGTCAATGGGAGTTTGTTTTGGCACCAAAAT
CAACGGGACTTTCCAAAATGTCGTAACAACTCCGCCCCATTGACGCAAATGGGCGGTAGGCGTGTACGGT
GGGAGGTCTATATAAGCAGAGCTGGTTTAGTGAACCGTCAGATCCGCTAGAGATCCGCGGCCGCTAATAC
GACTCACTATAGGGAGAGCCGCCACCATGAAACGGACAGCCGACGGAAGCGAGTTCGAGTCACCAAAGAA
GAAGCGGAAAGTCTCTGAAGTCGAGTTTAGCCACGAGTATTGGATGAGGCACGCACTGACCCTGGCAAAG
CGAGCATGGGATGAAAGAGAAGTCCCCGTGGGCGCCGTGCTGGTGCACAACAATAGAGTGATCGGAGAGG
GATGGAACAGGCCAATCGGCCGCCACGACCCTACCGCACACGCAGCGATCATGGCACTGAGGCAGGGAGG
CCTGGTCATGCAGAATTACCGCCTGATCGATGCCACCCTGTATGTGACACTGGAGCCATGCGTGATGTGC
GCAGGAGCAATGATCCACAGCAGGATCGGAAGAGTGGTGTTCGGAGCACGGGACGCCAAGACCGGCGCAG
CAGGCTCCCTGATGGATGTGCTGCACCACCCCGGCATGAACCACCGGGTGGAGATCACAGAGGGAATCCT
GGCAGACGAGTGCGCCGCCCTGCTGAGCGATTTCTTTAGAATGCGGAGACAGGAGATCAAGGCCCAGAAG
AAGGCACAGAGCTCCACCGACTCTGGAGGATCTAGCGGAGGATCCTCTGGAAGCGAGACACCAGGCACAA
GCGAGTCCGCCACACCAGAGAGCTCCGGCGGCTCCTCCGGAGGATCCTCTGAGGTGGAGTTTTCCCACGA
GTACTGGATGAGACATGCCCTGACCCTGGCCAAGAGGGCACGCGATGAGAGGGAGGTGCCTGTGGGAGCC
GTGCTGGTGCTGAACAATAGAGTGATCGGCGAGGGCTGGAACAGAGCCATCGGCCTGCACGACCCAACAG
CCCATGCCGAAATTATGGCCCTGAGACAGGGCGGCCTGGTCATGCAGAACTACAGACTGATTGACGCCAC
CCTGTACGTGACATTCGAGCCTTGCGTGATGTGCGCCGGCGCCATGATCCACTCTAGGATCGGCCGCGTG
GTGTTTGGCGTGAGGAACGCAAAAACCGGCGCCGCAGGCTCCCTGATGGACGTGCTGCACTACCCCGGCA
TGAATCACCGCGTCGAAATTACCGAGGGAATCCTGGCAGATGAATGTGCCGCCCTGCTGTGCTATTTCTT
TCGGATGCCTAGACAGGTGTTCAATGCTCAGAAGAAGGCCCAGAGCTCCACCGACTCCGGAGGATCTAGC
GGAGGCTCCTCTGGCTCTGAGACACCTGGCACAAGCGAGAGCGCAACACCTGAAAGCAGCGGGGGCAGCA
GCGGGGGGTCAGACAAGAAGTACAGCATCGGCCTGGCCATCGGCACCAACTCTGTGGGCTGGGCCGTGAT
CACCGACGAGTACAAGGTGCCCAGCAAGAAATTCAAGGTGCTGGGCAACACCGACCGGCACAGCATCAAG
AAGAACCTGATCGGAGCCCTGCTGTTCGACAGCGGCGAAACAGCCGAGGCCACCCGGCTGAAGAGAACCG
CCAGAAGAAGATACACCAGACGGAAGAACCGGATCTGCTATCTGCAAGAGATCTTCAGCAACGAGATGGC
CAAGGTGGACGACAGCTTCTTCCACAGACTGGAAGAGTCCTTCCTGGTGGAAGAGGATAAGAAGCACGAG
CGGCACCCCATCTTCGGCAACATCGTGGACGAGGTGGCCTACCACGAGAAGTACCCCACCATCTACCACC
TGAGAAAGAAACTGGTGGACAGCACCGACAAGGCCGACCTGCGGCTGATCTATCTGGCCCTGGCCCACAT
GATCAAGTTCCGGGGCCACTTCCTGATCGAGGGCGACCTGAACCCCGACAACAGCGACGTGGACAAGCTG
TTCATCCAGCTGGTGCAGACCTACAACCAGCTGTTCGAGGAAAACCCCATCAACGCCAGCGGCGTGGACG
CCAAGGCCATCCTGTCTGCCAGACTGAGCAAGAGCAGACGGCTGGAAAATCTGATCGCCCAGCTGCCCGG
CGAGAAGAAGAATGGCCTGTTCGGAAACCTGATTGCCCTGAGCCTGGGCCTGACCCCCAACTTCAAGAGC
AACTTCGACCTGGCCGAGGATGCCAAACTGCAGCTGAGCAAGGACACCTACGACGACGACCTGGACAACC
TGCTGGCCCAGATCGGCGACCAGTACGCCGACCTGTTTCTGGCCGCCAAGAACCTGTCCGACGCCATCCT
GCTGAGCGACATCCTGAGAGTGAACACCGAGATCACCAAGGCCCCCCTGAGCGCCTCTATGATCAAGAGA
TACGACGAGCACCACCAGGACCTGACCCTGCTGAAAGCTCTCGTGCGGCAGCAGCTGCCTGAGAAGTACA
AAGAGATTTTCTTCGACCAGAGCAAGAACGGCTACGCCGGCTACATTGACGGCGGAGCCAGCCAGGAAGA
GTTCTACAAGTTCATCAAGCCCATCCTGGAAAAGATGGACGGCACCGAGGAACTGCTCGTGAAGCTGAAC
AGAGAGGACCTGCTGCGGAAGCAGCGGACCTTCGACAACGGCAGCATCCCCCACCAGATCCACCTGGGAG
AGCTGCACGCCATTCTGCGGCGGCAGGAAGATTTTTACCCATTCCTGAAGGACAACCGGGAAAAGATCGA
GAAGATCCTGACCTTCCGCATCCCCTACTACGTGGGCCCTCTGGCCAGGGGAAACAGCAGATTCGCCTGG
ATGACCAGAAAGAGCGAGGAAACCATCACCCCCTGGAACTTCGAGGAAGTGGTGGACAAGGGCGCTTCCG
CCCAGAGCTTCATCGAGCGGATGACCAACTTCGATAAGAACCTGCCCAACGAGAAGGTGCTGCCCAAGCA
CAGCCTGCTGTACGAGTACTTCACCGTGTATAACGAGCTGACCAAAGTGAAATACGTGACCGAGGGAATG
AGAAAGCCCGCCTTCCTGAGCGGCGAGCAGAAAAAGGCCATCGTGGACCTGCTGTTCAAGACCAACCGGA
AAGTGACCGTGAAGCAGCTGAAAGAGGACTACTTCAAGAAAATCGAGTGCTTCGACTCCGTGGAAATCTC
CGGCGTGGAAGATCGGTTCAACGCCTCCCTGGGCACATACCACGATCTGCTGAAAATTATCAAGGACAAG
GACTTCCTGGACAATGAGGAAAACGAGGACATTCTGGAAGATATCGTGCTGACCCTGACACTGTTTGAGG
ACAGAGAGATGATCGAGGAACGGCTGAAAACCTATGCCCACCTGTTCGACGACAAAGTGATGAAGCAGCT
GAAGCGGCGGAGATACACCGGCTGGGGCAGGCTGAGCCGGAAGCTGATCAACGGCATCCGGGACAAGCAG
TCCGGCAAGACAATCCTGGATTTCCTGAAGTCCGACGGCTTCGCCAACAGAAACTTCATGCAGCTGATCC
ACGACGACAGCCTGACCTTTAAAGAGGACATCCAGAAAGCCCAGGTGTCCGGCCAGGGCGATAGCCTGCA
CGAGCACATTGCCAATCTGGCCGGCAGCCCCGCCATTAAGAAGGGCATCCTGCAGACAGTGAAGGTGGTG
GACGAGCTCGTGAAAGTGATGGGCCGGCACAAGCCCGAGAACATCGTGATCGAAATGGCCAGAGAGAACC
AGACCACCCAGAAGGGACAGAAGAACAGCCGCGAGAGAATGAAGCGGATCGAAGAGGGCATCAAAGAGCT
GGGCAGCCAGATCCTGAAAGAACACCCCGTGGAAAACACCCAGCTGCAGAACGAGAAGCTGTACCTGTAC
TACCTGCAGAATGGGCGGGATATGTACGTGGACCAGGAACTGGACATCAACCGGCTGTCCGACTACGATG
TGGACCATATCGTGCCTCAGAGCTTTCTGAAGGACGACTCCATCGACAACAAGGTGCTGACCAGAAGCGA
CAAGAACCGGGGCAAGAGCGACAACGTGCCCTCCGAAGAGGTCGTGAAGAAGATGAAGAACTACTGGCGG
CAGCTGCTGAACGCCAAGCTGATTACCCAGAGAAAGTTCGACAATCTGACCAAGGCCGAGAGAGGCGGCC
TGAGCGAACTGGATAAGGCCGGCTTCATCAAGAGACAGCTGGTGGAAACCCGGCAGATCACAAAGCACGT
GGCACAGATCCTGGACTCCCGGATGAACACTAAGTACGACGAGAATGACAAGCTGATCCGGGAAGTGAAA
GTGATCACCCTGAAGTCCAAGCTGGTGTCCGATTTCCGGAAGGATTTCCAGTTTTACAAAGTGCGCGAGA
TCAACAACTACCACCACGCCCACGACGCCTACCTGAACGCCGTCGTGGGAACCGCCCTGATCAAAAAGTA
CCCTAAGCTGGAAAGCGAGTTCGTGTACGGCGACTACAAGGTGTACGACGTGCGGAAGATGATCGCCAAG
AGCGAGCAGGAAATCGGCAAGGCTACCGCCAAGTACTTCTTCTACAGCAACATCATGAACTTTTTCAAGA
CCGAGATTACCCTGGCCAACGGCGAGATCCGGAAGCGGCCTCTGATCGAGACAAACGGCGAAACCGGGGA
GATCGTGTGGGATAAGGGCCGGGATTTTGCCACCGTGCGGAAAGTGCTGAGCATGCCCCAAGTGAATATC
GTGAAAAAGACCGAGGTGCAGACAGGCGGCTTCAGCAAAGAGTCTATCCTGCCCAAGAGGAACAGCGATA
AGCTGATCGCCAGAAAGAAGGACTGGGACCCTAAGAAGTACGGCGGCTTCGACAGCCCCACCGTGGCCTA
TTCTGTGCTGGTGGTGGCCAAAGTGGAAAAGGGCAAGTCCAAGAAACTGAAGAGTGTGAAAGAGCTGCTG
GGGATCACCATCATGGAAAGAAGCAGCTTCGAGAAGAATCCCATCGACTTTCTGGAAGCCAAGGGCTACA
AAGAAGTGAAAAAGGACCTGATCATCAAGCTGCCTAAGTACTCCCTGTTCGAGCTGGAAAACGGCCGGAA
GAGAATGCTGGCCTCTGCCGGCGAACTGCAGAAGGGAAACGAACTGGCCCTGCCCTCCAAATATGTGAAC
TTCCTGTACCTGGCCAGCCACTATGAGAAGCTGAAGGGCTCCCCCGAGGATAATGAGCAGAAACAGCTGT
TTGTGGAACAGCACAAGCACTACCTGGACGAGATCATCGAGCAGATCAGCGAGTTCTCCAAGAGAGTGAT
CCTGGCCGACGCTAATCTGGACAAAGTGCTGTCCGCCTACAACAAGCACCGGGATAAGCCCATCAGAGAG
CAGGCCGAGAATATCATCCACCTGTTTACCCTGACCAATCTGGGAGCCCCTGCCGCCTTCAAGTACTTTG
ACACCACCATCGACCGGAAGAGGTACACCAGCACCAAAGAGGTGCTGGACGCCACCCTGATCCACCAGAG
CATCACCGGCCTGTACGAGACACGGATCGACCTGTCTCAGCTGGGAGGTGACTCTGGCGGCTCAAAAAGA
ACCGCCGACGGCAGCGAATTCGAGCCCAAGAAGAAGAGGAAAGTCTAACCGGTCATCATCACCATCACCA
TTGAGTTTAAACCCGCTGATCAGCCTCGACTGTGCCTTCTAGTTGCCAGCCATCTGTTGTTTGCCCCTCC
CCCGTGCCTTCCTTGACCCTGGAAGGTGCCACTCCCACTGTCCTTTCCTAATAAAATGAGGAAATTGCAT
CGCATTGTCTGAGTAGGTGTCATTCTATTCTGGGGGGTGGGGTGGGGCAGGACAGCAAGGGGGAGGATTG
GGAAGACAATAGCAGGCATGCTGGGGATGCGGTGGGCTCTATGGCTTCTGAGGCGGAAAGAACCAGCTGG
GGCTCGATACCGTCGACCTCTAGCTAGAGCTTGGCGTAATCATGGTCATAGCTGTTTCCTGTGTGAAATT
GTTATCCGCTCACAATTCCACACAACATACGAGCCGGAAGCATAAAGTGTAAAGCCTAGGGTGCCTAATG
AGTGAGCTAACTCACATTAATTGCGTTGCGCTCACTGCCCGCTTTCCAGTCGGGAAACCTGTCGTGCCAG
CTGCATTAATGAATCGGCCAACGCGCGGGGAGAGGCGGTTTGCGTATTGGGCGCTCTTCCGCTTCCTCGC
TCACTGACTCGCTGCGCTCGGTCGTTCGGCTGCGGCGAGCGGTATCAGCTCACTCAAAGGCGGTAATACG
GTTATCCACAGAATCAGGGGATAACGCAGGAAAGAACATGTGAGCAAAAGGCCAGCAAAAGGCCAGGAAC
CGTAAAAAGGCCGCGTTGCTGGCGTTTTTCCATAGGCTCCGCCCCCCTGACGAGCATCACAAAAATCGAC
GCTCAAGTCAGAGGTGGCGAAACCCGACAGGACTATAAAGATACCAGGCGTTTCCCCCTGGAAGCTCCCT
CGTGCGCTCTCCTGTTCCGACCCTGCCGCTTACCGGATACCTGTCCGCCTTTCTCCCTTCGGGAAGCGTG
GCGCTTTCTCATAGCTCACGCTGTAGGTATCTCAGTTCGGTGTAGGTCGTTCGCTCCAAGCTGGGCTGTG
TGCACGAACCCCCCGTTCAGCCCGACCGCTGCGCCTTATCCGGTAACTATCGTCTTGAGTCCAACCCGGT
AAGACACGACTTATCGCCACTGGCAGCAGCCACTGGTAACAGGATTAGCAGAGCGAGGTATGTAGGCGGT
GCTACAGAGTTCTTGAAGTGGTGGCCTAACTACGGCTACACTAGAAGAACAGTATTTGGTATCTGCGCTC
TGCTGAAGCCAGTTACCTTCGGAAAAAGAGTTGGTAGCTCTTGATCCGGCAAACAAACCACCGCTGGTAG
CGGTGGTTTTTTTGTTTGCAAGCAGCAGATTACGCGCAGAAAAAAAGGATCTCAAGAAGATCCTTTGATC
TTTTCTACGGGGTCTGACACTCAGTGGAACGAAAACTCACGTTAAGGGATTTTGGTCATGAGATTATCAA
AAAGGATCTTCACCTAGATCCTTTTAAATTAAAAATGAAGTTTTAAATCAATCTAAAGTATATATGAGTA
AACTTGGTCTGACAGTTACCAATGCTTAATCAGTGAGGCACCTATCTCAGCGATCTGTCTATTTCGTTCA
TCCATAGTTGCCTGACTCCCCGTCGTGTAGATAACTACGATACGGGAGGGCTTACCATCTGGCCCCAGTG
CTGCAATGATACCGCGAGACCCACGCTCACCGGCTCCAGATTTATCAGCAATAAACCAGCCAGCCGGAAG
GGCCGAGCGCAGAAGTGGTCCTGCAACTTTATCCGCCTCCATCCAGTCTATTAATTGTTGCCGGGAAGCT
AGAGTAAGTAGTTCGCCAGTTAATAGTTTGCGCAACGTTGTTGCCATTGCTACAGGCATCGTGGTGTCAC
GCTCGTCGTTTGGTATGGCTTCATTCAGCTCCGGTTCCCAACGATCAAGGCGAGTTACATGATCCCCCAT
GTTGTGCAAAAAAGCGGTTAGCTCCTTCGGTCCTCCGATCGTTGTCAGAAGTAAGTTGGCCGCAGTGTTA
TCACTCATGGTTATGGCAGCACTGCATAATTCTCTTACTGTCATGCCATCCGTAAGATGCTTTTCTGTGA
CTGGTGAGTACTCAACCAAGTCATTCTGAGAATAGTGTATGCGGCGACCGAGTTGCTCTTGCCCGGCGTC
AATACGGGATAATACCGCGCCACATAGCAGAACTTTAAAAGTGCTCATCATTGGAAAACGTTCTTCGGGG
CGAAAACTCTCAAGGATCTTACCGCTGTTGAGATCCAGTTCGATGTAACCCACTCGTGCACCCAACTGAT
CTTCAGCATCTTTTACTTTCACCAGCGTTTCTGGGTGAGCAAAAACAGGAAGGCAAAATGCCGCAAAAAA
GGGAATAAGGGCGACACGGAAATGTTGAATACTCATACTCTTCCTTTTTCAATATTATTGAAGCATTTAT
CAGGGTTATTGTCTCATGAGCGGATACATATTTGAATGTATTTAGAAAAATAAACAAATAGGGGTTCCGC
GCACATTTCCCCGAAAAGTGCCACCTGACGTCGACGGATCGGGAGATCGATCTCCCGATCCCCTAGGGTC
GACTCTCAGTACAATCTGCTCTGATGCCGCATAGTTAAGCCAGTATCTGCTCCCTGCTTGTGTGTTGGAG
GTCGCTGAGTAGTGCGCGAGCAAAATTTAAGCTACAACAAGGCAAGGCTTGACCGACAATT
